>Addgene plasmid #195942 | L1P96 | depositor full sequence | sequence record 381012 | L1P96 sequence 8134 bps
ACCACAGAATCAGGGGATAACGCAGGAAAGAACATGAAGGCCTTGACAGGATATATTGGCGGGTAAACTA
AGTCGCTGTATGTGTTTGTTTGAGATCTCATGTGAGCAAAAGGCCAGCAAAAGGCCAGGAACCGTAAAAA
GGCCGCGTTGCTGGCGTTTTTCCATAGGCTCCGCCCCCCTGACGAGCATCACAAAAATCGACGCTCAAGT
CAGAGGTGGCGAAACCCGACAGGACTATAAAGATACCAGGCGTTTCCCCCTGGAAGCTCCCTCGTGCGCT
CTCCTGTTCCGACCCTGCCGCTTACCGGATACCTGTCCGCCTTTCTCCCTTCGGGAAGCGTGGCGCTTTC
TCATAGCTCACGCTGTAGGTATCTCAGTTCGGTGTAGGTCGTTCGCTCCAAGCTGGGCTGTGTGCACGAA
CCCCCCGTTCAGCCCGACCGCTGCGCCTTATCCGGTAACTATCGTCTTGAGTCCAACCCGGTAAGACACG
ACTTATCGCCACTGGCAGCAGCCACTGGTAACAGGATTAGCAGAGCGAGGTATGTAGGCGGTGCTACAGA
GTTCTTGAAGTGGTGGCCTAACTACGGCTACACTAGAAGAACAGTATTTGGTATCTGCGCTCTGCTGAAG
CCAGTTACCTTCGGAAGAAGAGTTGGTAGCTCTTGATCCGGCAAACAAACCACCGCTGGTAGCGGTGGTT
TTTTTGTTTGCAAGCAGCAGATTACGCGCAGAAAAAAAGGATCTCAAGAAGATCCTTTGATCTTTTCTAC
GGGGTCTGACGCTCAGTGGAACGAAAACTCACGTTAAGGGATTTTGGTCATGAGATTATCAAAAAGGATC
TTCACCTAGATCCTTTTAAATTAAAAATGAAGTTTTAAATCAATCTAAAGTATATATGTGTAACATTGGT
CTAGTGATTAGAAAAACTCATCGAGCATCAAATGAAACTGCAATTTATTCATATCAGGATTATCAATACC
ATATTTTTGAAAAAGCCGTTTCTGTAATGAAGGAGAAAACTCACCGAGGCAGTTCCATAGGATGGCAAGA
TCCTGGTATCGGTCTGCGATTCCGACTCGTCCAACATCAATACAACCTATTAATTTCCCCTCGTCAAAAA
TAAGGTTATCAAGTGAGAAATCACCATGAGTGACGACTGAATCCGGTGAGAATGGCAAAAGTTTATGCAT
TTCTTTCCAGACTTGTTCAACAGGCCAGCCATTACGCTCGTCATCAAAATCACTCGCATCAACCAAACCG
TTATTCATTCGTGATTGCGCCTGAGCGAGACGAAATACGCGATCGCTGTTAAAAGGACAATTACAAACAG
GAATCGAATGCAACCGGCGCAGGAACACTGCCAGCGCATCAACAATATTTTCACCTGAATCAGGATATTC
TTCTAATACCTGGAATGCTGTTTTCCCTGGGATCGCAGTGGTGAGTAACCATGCATCATCAGGAGTACGG
ATAAAATGCTTGATGGTCGGAAGAGGCATAAATTCCGTCAGCCAGTTTAGTCTGACCATCTCATCTGTAA
CAACATTGGCAACGCTACCTTTGCCATGTTTCAGAAACAACTCTGGCGCATCGGGCTTCCCATACAATCG
GTAGATTGTCGCACCTGATTGCCCGACATTATCGCGAGCCCATTTATACCCATATAAATCAGCATCCATG
TTGGAATTTAATCGCGGCCTTGAGCAAGACGTTTCCCGTTGAATATGGCTCATAACACCCCTTGTATTAC
TGTTTATGTAAGCAGACAGTTTTATTGTTCATGATGATATATTTTTATCTTGTGCAATGTAACATCAGAG
ATTTTGAGACACAACGTGGCTTTGTTGAATAAATCGAACTTTTGCTGAGTTGAAGGATCAGATCACGCAT
CTTCCCGACAACGCAGACCGTTCCGTGGCAAAGCAAAAGTTCAAAATCACCAACTGGTCCACCTACAACA
AAGCTCTCATCAACCGTGGCTCCCTCACTTTCTGGCTGGATGATGGGGCGATTCAGGCGATCCCCATCCA
ACAGCCCGCCGTCGAGCGGGCTTTTTTATCCCCGGAAGCCTGTGGATAGAGGGTAGTTATCCACGTGAAA
CCGCTAATGCCCCGCAAAGCCTTGATTCACGGGGCTTTCCGGCCCGCTCCAAAAACTATCCACGTGAAAT
CGCTAATCAGGGTACGTGAAATCGCTAATCGGAGTACGTGAAATCGCTAATAAGGTCACGTGAAATCGCT
AATCAAAAAGGCACGTGAGAACGCTAATAGCCCTTTCAGATCAACAGCTTGCAAACACCCCTCGCTCCGG
CAAGTAGTTACAGCAAGTAGTATGTTCAATTAGCTTTTCAATTATGAATATATATATCAATTATTGGTCG
CCCTTGGCTTGTGGACAATGCGCTACGCGCACCGGCTCCGCCCGTGGACAACCGCAAGCGGTTGCCCACC
GTCGAGCGCCAGCGCCTTTGCCCACAACCCGGCGGCCGGCCGCAACAGATCGTTTTATAAATTTTTTTTT
TTGAAAAAGAAAAAGCCCGAAAGGCGGCAACCTCTCGGGCTTCTGGATTTCCGATCCCCGGAATTAGAGA
TCTTGGCAGGATATATTGTGGTGTAACGTTATCGATCTGGATTTTAGTACTGGATTTTGGTTTTAGGAAT
TAGAAATTTTATTGATAGAAGTATTTTACAAATACAAATACATACTAAGGGTTTCTTATATGCTCAACAC
ATGAGCGAAACCCTATAAGAACCCTAATTTCCCTTATCGGGAAACTACTCACACATTATTTATGGAGAAA
ATAGAGAGAGATAGATTTGTAGAGAGAGACTGGTGATTTCAGCGTACCGAATTAATTCTCCCGCGACCAG
CCGAGCGAGCTTAGCGAACTGTGGACGAGAACTGTGCCACCAAGCGTAAGGCCGTTCTCTCGCATTTGCC
TTGCTAGGCTCGCGCGAGTTGCTGGCTGAGGCGTTCTCGAAATCAGCTCTTGTTCGGTCGGCATCTACTC
TATTCCTTTGCCCTCGGACGAGTGCTGGGGCGTCGGTTTCCACTATCGGCGAGTACTTCTACACAGCCAT
CGGTCCAGACGGCCGCGCTTCTGCGGGCGATTTGTGTACGCCCGACAGTCCCGGCTCCGGATCGGACGAT
TGCGTCGCATCGACCCTGCGCCCAAGCTGCATCATCGAAATTGCCGTCAACCAAGCTCTGATAGAGTTGG
TCAAGACCAATGCGGAGCATATACGCCCGGAGGCGTGGCGATCCTGCAAGCTCCGGATGCCTCCGCTCGA
AGTAGCGCGTCTGCTGCTCCATACAAGCCAACCACGGCCTCCAGAAGAAGATGTTGGCGACCTCGTATTG
GGAATCCCCGAACATCGCCTCGCTCCAGTCAATGACCGCTGTTATGCGGCCATTGTCCGTCAGGACATTG
TTGGAGCCGAAATCCGCGTGCACGAGGTGCCGGACTTCGGGGCAGTCCTCGGCCCAAAGCATCAGCTCAT
CGAGAGCCTGCGCGACGGACGCACTGACGGTGTCGTCCATCACAGTTTGCCAGTGATACACATGGGGATC
AGCAATCGCGCATATGAAATCACGCCATGTAGTGTATTGACCGATTCCTTGCGGTCCGAATGGGCCGAAC
CCGCTCGTCTGGCTAAGATCGGCCGCAGCGATCGCATCCATAGCCTCCGCGACCGGCTGAAGAACAGCGG
GCAGTTCGGTTTCAGGCAGGTCTTGCAACGTGACACCCTGTGCACGGCGGGAGATGCAATAGGTCAGGCT
CTCGCTGAACTCCCCAATGTCAAGCACTTCCGGAATCGGGAGCGCGGCCGATGCAAAGTGCCGATAAACA
TAACGATCTTTGTAGAAACCATCGGCGCAGCTATTTACCCGCAGGACATATCCACGCCCTCCTACATCGA
AGCTGAAAGCACGAGATTCTTCGCCCTCCGAGAGCTGCATCAGGTCGGAGACGCTGTCGAACTTTTCGAT
CAGAAACTTCTCGACAGACGTCGCGGTGAGTTCAGGCTTTTTCATAGGGATCAGCTTGGGCTGTCCTCTC
CAAATGAAATGAACTTCCTTATATAGAGGAAGGGTCTTGCGAAGGATAGTGGGATTGTGCGTCATCCCTT
ACGTCAGTGGAGATGTCACATCAATCCACTTGCTTTGAAGACGTGGTTGGAACGTCTTCTTTTTCCACGA
TGCTCCTCGTGGGTGGGGGTCCATCTTTGGGACCACTGTCGGCAGAGGCATCTTGAATGATAGCCTTTCC
TTTATCGCAATGATGGCATTTGTAGGAGCCACCTTCCTTTTCTACTGTCCTTTCGATGAAGTGACAGATA
GCTGGGCAATGGAATCCGAGGAGGTTTCCCGAAATTACCCTTTGTTGAAAAGTCTCAATAGCCCTTTGGT
CTTCTGAGACTGTATCTTTGACATTTTTGGAGTAGGGGTACGATAACATTAACGTTTACAATTTCGCGCC
ATTCGCCATTCAGGCTGCGCAACTGTTGGGAAGGGCGATCGGTGCGGGCCTCTTCGCTATTACGCCAGCT
GGCGAAAGGGGGATGTGCTGCAAGGCGATTAAGTTGGGTAACGCCAGGGTTTTCCCAGTCACGACGTTGT
AAAACGACGGCCAGTGAATTGTAATACGACTCACTATAGGGCTTGGAGCCATTATTGATTGTCTCCTTAG
AATCCAACATGTGACCCTCCATTGTCTACCATTCACACCCTTTGGCTCACTCGATAAATTTGGACATTAA
TTGCATTCATTTTATTTGTAAGAACCAGAATCTCAGTAGATGTTATTTGTGTTGAGTAAACTGTTGTTAT
TTATAGACTAGGCTATTCTTCGTATACACTTTGATACTGATTTTTAGTTCATCATCTATCTACCGACTAA
ATATAGTGTTTCTATGTGGCTTCTCCTCAAATGTCAAATTTATTTCTTTAATGTTGTTTGAGTTTCAAAC
TTGCAAAGTGCAAACCAATTTTGGTTGTTATACTAAAACCACACATATAATTAAAGACACCCACTATAGC
ATAAAATTCGTCGTGTAAGCAATTTTACTATAGTCTAAACTCCATAAAAGGACGTCGAAAAATATTGTGA
TATTGGAATTATAGTGTCAGTTTGTTTTTCTTTGGGCAAATGGATTGTAGTTTCATTATATATTACAATT
TATAAACGAAACGATAAGTATGGCTCATACTTTAGTGATGGAGAATTAAAGTATTTTATATTCAGAGATG
ACACAATATGGTAGACCAAAAATAACTAATTAAAATAGTATCATATTAGATATTTATATGTGATTGTAAA
TTTGATCATTGAGTGAACATTTTAAATTAGTATGCCCAAGAAAGAAAAGAAAAAAAAAAAACTCTTTCTC
TCTCATGATAATGTTCCTTTTATAAAATCCACCCAAAGACACCAAACACTTCTCCATCATCATTTCATTT
CTTGTTCTTTTTCCACCATCACCATTTCCTAGTTCGCTCGTGCACATCTCCGACGATCCCAATTCTAAAA
TCATCACTTCTTCCAATCTTTTCAACATCTCTTCAAAATATCCAGTCAACAAAAAAAAAAGTACTTAAAA
CAAGGAAACCCCTTCTTTCTTTTTGTACATATAACATAAAAATCATCACTTTTTTGTTCGTTTCGCCGAT
GGACACGTATGCCGGCGCTTATGATAGACAATCAAGAGAAAGAGAGAACTCTTCTGCCGCCTCTCCAGCT
ACACAGAGATCTGCCAACGAGGATAAAGCTGCTGATTTACAAAGAGAGGTAGAGAGAGATGGGGGTAGGT
TTAGATTTGTGGGTCATTTCTCTGAGGCTCCTGGTACATCAGCCTTTGGTACTGCTGAACGGCCTGAATT
TGAAAGAATATTAAATGAGTGTCGGGCCGGTCGACTAAATATGATAATAGTTTATGATGTATCTAGGTTC
AGTAGACTCAAAGTTATGGATGCAATTCCGATCGTGAGCGAGCTACTTGCACTCGGTGTTACTATCGTAA
GTACACAAGAAGGTGTATTCAGGCAGGGTAATGTGATGGACCTTATACACCTTATTATGCGACTCGACGC
TAGCCATAAAGAGTCATCACTGAAGAGTGCTAAAATCTTGGACACCAAGAACCTGCAAAGGGAGCTTGGA
GGCTATGTAGGAGGAAAAGCTCCGTATGGTTTCGAACTCGTGAGTGAGACAAAAGAGATTACCAGAAATG
GTAGGATGGTGAACGTGGTTATTAATAAGCTAGCTCATAGCACAACCCCTCTCACAGGGCCTTTTGAGTT
CGAACCTGACGTTATTAGATGGTGGTGGAGAGAGATCAAAACTCACAAACATCTTCCATTTAAGCCAGGT
AGCCAGGCTGCTATCCACCCTGGATCTATCACTGGGCTTTGTAAAAGGATGGATGCTGACGCAGTGCCAA
CTCGAGGGGAAACAATCGGTAAGAAGACTGCATCTTCCGCTTGGGATCCCGCTACAGTTATGAGAATCCT
TCGGGATCCGCGTATTGCTGGATTCGCCGCAGAAGTCATTTATAAGAAAAAACCTGATGGTACTCCTACT
ACAAAAATCGAAGGTTATAGGATCCAAAGGGATCCTATTACTTTGCGTCCAGTTGAATTAGACTGTGGAC
CGATCATCGAACCTGCCGAGTGGTACGAGTTGCAGGCCTGGCTTGATGGTAGAGGGCGTGGAAAGGGTTT
ATCTCGGGGACAGGCAATTTTGTCAGCAATGGATAAGCTTTATTGTGAGTGTGGGGCTGTTATGACATCA
AAACGTGGAGAAGAGTCAATCAAGGATTCTTACAGGTGCAGACGTCGTAAAGTGGTGGACCCTTCTGCTC
CAGGACAGCATGAGGGTACATGCAACGTTTCTATGGCTGCTCTTGATAAATTTGTGGCCGAACGTATTTT
CAACAAGATTAGACACGCTGAAGGGGATGAGGAAACTTTAGCTCTTCTTTGGGAGGCTGCCCGGCGTTTT
GGTAAGCTAACAGAGGCACCAGAAAAAAGTGGCGAAAGAGCTAATTTGGTAGCCGAAAGAGCAGACGCCT
TGAATGCATTGGAAGAACTTTACGAAGATAGGGCTGCCGGAGCATATGATGGACCAGTTGGTCGGAAGCA
TTTCAGGAAGCAACAAGCTGCACTAACTTTGAGACAGCAAGGCGCAGAGGAGCGACTCGCAGAGCTTGAG
GCCGCCGAGGCCCCAAAGCTTCCACTCGATCAATGGTTTCCTGAGGATGCCGACGCTGATCCTACAGGTC
CAAAGAGCTGGTGGGGAAGAGCTAGCGTAGACGATAAGAGAGTGTTTGTGGGTCTATTTGTTGACAAGAT
TGTAGTTACTAAGTCCACTACGGGTCGAGGACAGGGCACTCCCATCGAAAAGAGAGCCAGTATTACCTGG
GCAAAGCCTCCAACCGATGATGATGAAGACGATGCACAAGATGGTACCGAGGATGTGGCAGCATAATAAG
CTTAGTACTATACTACAACATTTCCATATTTTTTTTAGATTGTTAGCTAATTTCCCCTGGAGATAATTGT
AAATTGTTTCAATGAGAGGAATATACAATACATAGATCGTAATTGATCAATGCGTATTTGCATGTTGGTA
AGAGACTCTTATCAAGAATCCCATCTCTTGCTTGCTTTTTTTTGTTGTCTTCCCTTTGATAGGGTTTGTT
TTTCTTGTTTCAGTGACTTTCTATGTTAAAAGATAATGTCAGTAAAAGGATTTGGTTTTCTATTATTCTG
AATCGATTACGGAAGATTCTTGCTTAATTCCAATCTATACAAGTATCGTGAAATAATGACCGTTTATGTG
ATTAGGAGACGTGTTTCATTAATAAAATATAAGATCAATACATTGTTAGTAGTGATAAACTATGTACAAA
TTGTATTGATTGTAAAAGAAACACAATAGGTTCCTTTTTTCTACAATATATTGTGACAGACTCTCTGTTT
TAACGAATGAATTAAATTTGTCAACGAAAAAATTAAAGAATGATGTGATCACTTTGCACCTTGGTTCATC
TTCAGAGGCTTCTGCATGTTCCATGCATTGAGGCTCTCTACGGTCACAGGTTGTGAGCCGTTGTTAAAGA
CAAACAAATGCGCT
Features (pLannotate 1.2.2; 14 found; start..end, strand, type, name):
     44..68      +  misc_feature   RB T-DNA repeat: right border repeat from nopaline C58 T-DNA
    159..747     -  rep_origin     ori: high-copy-number ColE1/pMB1/pBR322/pUC origin of replication
    918..1733    -  CDS            KanR: aminoglycoside phosphotransferase; aph(3')-Ia; confers resistance to kanamycin in bacteria or G418 (Geneticin®) in eukaryotes
   1918..2019    +  CDS            TRA2_ECOLX (fragment): Protein predicted: Swiss-Prot protein existence level 4. Required for transposition of transposon Tn903. From Escherichia coli.
   2024..2459    +  rep_origin     pSa ori: origin of replication from bacterial plasmid pSa
   2594..2616    +  misc_feature   LB T-DNA repeat: left border repeat from nopaline C58 T-DNA (truncated)
   2624..2800    -  polyA_signal   CaMV poly(A) signal: cauliflower mosaic virus polyadenylation signal
   3013..4035    -  CDS            hph: KHYB_ECOLX - Experimental evidence at protein level: Swiss-Prot protein existence level 1. The aminoglycoside phosphotransferases achieve inactivation of their antibiotic substrates by phosphorylation. Only phosphorylates hygromycin and closely related compounds such as demethyl analogs and destomycin. From Escherichia coli.
   4052..4397    -  promoter       CaMV 35S promoter: strong constitutive promoter from cauliflower mosaic virus
   4054..4100    -  promoter       minimal CaMV 35S promoter: minimal 35S promoter from cauliflower mosaic virus
   4458..4474    +  rep_origin     M13 ori (fragment): M13 bacteriophage origin of replication; arrow indicates direction of (+) strand synthesis
   4482..4639    -  CDS            lacZα (fragment): LacZα fragment of β-galactosidase; lacZ fragment
   4642..4660    +  promoter       T7 promoter: promoter for bacteriophage T7 RNA polymerase
   8032..56      -  CDS            CWINV2 (fragment) (across the origin): INV2_ARATH - Also known as BFRUCT2. Experimental evidence at transcript level: Swiss-Prot protein existence level 2. From Arabidopsis thaliana (Mouse-ear cress).
