>Addgene plasmid #195942 | L1P96 | addgene full sequence | sequence record 386339 | Addgene NGS Result
ACCACAGAATCAGGGGATAACGCAGGAAAGAACATGAAGGCCTTGACAGGATATATTGGCGGGTAAACTA
AGTCGCTGTATGTGTTTGTTTGAGATCTCATGTGAGCAAAAGGCCAGCAAAAGGCCAGGAACCGTAAAAA
GGCCGCGTTGCTGGCGTTTTTCCATAGGCTCCGCCCCCCTGACGAGCATCACAAAAATCGACGCTCAAGT
CAGAGGTGGCGAAACCCGACAGGACTATAAAGATACCAGGCGTTTCCCCCTGGAAGCTCCCTCGTGCGCT
CTCCTGTTCCGACCCTGCCGCTTACCGGATACCTGTCCGCCTTTCTCCCTTCGGGAAGCGTGGCGCTTTC
TCATAGCTCACGCTGTAGGTATCTCAGTTCGGTGTAGGTCGTTCGCTCCAAGCTGGGCTGTGTGCACGAA
CCCCCCGTTCAGCCCGACCGCTGCGCCTTATCCGGTAACTATCGTCTTGAGTCCAACCCGGTAAGACACG
ACTTATCGCCACTGGCAGCAGCCACTGGTAACAGGATTAGCAGAGCGAGGTATGTAGGCGGTGCTACAGA
GTTCTTGAAGTGGTGGCCTAACTACGGCTACACTAGAAGAACAGTATTTGGTATCTGCGCTCTGCTGAAG
CCAGTTACCTTCGGAAGAAGAGTTGGTAGCTCTTGATCCGGCAAACAAACCACCGCTGGTAGCGGTGGTT
TTTTTGTTTGCAAGCAGCAGATTACGCGCAGAAAAAAAGGATCTCAAGAAGATCCTTTGATCTTTTCTAC
GGGGTCTGACGCTCAGTGGAACGAAAACTCACGTTAAGGGATTTTGGTCATGAGATTATCAAAAAGGATC
TTCACCTAGATCCTTTTAAATTAAAAATGAAGTTTTAAATCAATCTAAAGTACTGAGAGATCCCCTCATA
ATTTCCCCAAAGCGTAACCATGTGTGAATAAATTTTGAGCTAGTAGGGTTGCAGCCACGAGTAAGTCTTC
CCTTGTTATTGTGTAGCCAGAATGCCGCAAAACTTCCATGCCTAAGCGAACTGTTGAGAGTACGTTTCGA
TTTCTGACTGTGTTAGCCTGGAAGTGCTTGTCCCAACCTTGTTTCTGAGCATGAACGCCCGCAAGCCAAC
ATGTTAGTTGAAGCATCAGGGCGATTAGCAGCATGATATCAAAACGCTCTGAGCTGCTCGTTCGGCTATG
GCGTAGGCCTAGTCCGTAGGCAGGACTTTTCAAGTCTCGGAAGGTTTCTTCAATCTGCATTCGCTTCGAA
TAGATATTAACAAGTTGTTTGGGTGTTCGAATTTCAACAGGTAAGTTAGTTGCTAGAACCCATGGCTCCT
TTGCCGACGCTGAGTAGATTTTAGGTGACGGGTGGTGACAATGAGTCCGTGTCGAGCGCTGATTTTTTCG
GCCTTTAGAGCGAGATTTATACAATAGAATTTGGCATGAGATTGGATTGCTTTTAGTCAGCCTCTTATAG
CCTAAAGTCTTTGAGTGACTAGATGACATATCATGTAAGTTGCTGATAGGTTTCCAGTTTTCCGCTCCTA
GGTCTGCATATTGTACTTTTCCTCTTACTCGACTTAACCAGTACCAACCCAGCTTCTCAACGGATTTATA
CCATGGCACTTTAAAGCCAGCATCACTGACAATGAGCGGTGTGGTGTTACTCGGTAGAATGCTCGCAAGG
TCGGCTAGAAATTGGTCATGAGCTTTCTTTGAACATTGCTCTGAAAGCGGGAACGCTTTCTCATAAAGAG
TAACAGAACGACCGTGTAGTGCGACTGAAGCTCGCAATACCATAAGTCGTTTTTGCTCACGAATATCAGA
CCAGTCAACAAGTACAATGGGCATCGTATTGCCCGAACAGATAAAGCTAGCATGCCAACGGTATACAGCG
AGTCGCTCTTTGTGGAGGTGACGATTACCTAACAATCGGTCGATTCGTTTGATGTTATGTTTTGTTCTCG
CTTTGGTTGGCAGGTTACGGCCAAGTTCGGTAAGAGTGAGAGTTTTACAGTCAAGTAATGCGTGGCAAGC
CAACGTTAAGCTGTTGAGTCGTTTTAAGTGTAATTCGGGGCAGAATTGGTAAAGAGAGTCGTGTAAAATA
TCGAGTTCGCACATCTTGTTGTCTGATTATTGATTTTTCGCGAAACCATTTGATCATATGACAAGATGTG
TATCCACCTTAACTTAATGATTTTTACCAAAATCATTAGGGGATTCATCAGTCTAAAGTATATATGTGTA
ACATTGGTCTAGTGATTAGAAAAACTCATCGAGCATCAAATGAAACTGCAATTTATTCATATCAGGATTA
TCAATACCATATTTTTGAAAAAGCCGTTTCTGTAATGAAGGAGAAAACTCACCGAGGCAGTTCCATAGGA
TGGCAAGATCCTGGTATCGGTCTGCGATTCCGACTCGTCCAACATCAATACAACCTATTAATTTCCCCTC
GTCAAAAATAAGGTTATCAAGTGAGAAATCACCATGAGTGACGACTGAATCCGGTGAGAATGGCAAAAGT
TTATGCATTTCTTTCCAGACTTGTTCAACAGGCCAGCCATTACGCTCGTCATCAAAATCACTCGCATCAA
CCAAACCGTTATTCATTCGTGATTGCGCCTGAGCGAGACGAAATACGCGATCGCTGTTAAAAGGACAATT
ACAAACAGGAATCGAATGCAACCGGCGCAGGAACACTGCCAGCGCATCAACAATATTTTCACCTGAATCA
GGATATTCTTCTAATACCTGGAATGCTGTTTTCCCTGGGATCGCAGTGGTGAGTAACCATGCATCATCAG
GAGTACGGATAAAATGCTTGATGGTCGGAAGAGGCATAAATTCCGTCAGCCAGTTTAGTCTGACCATCTC
ATCTGTAACATCATTGGCAACGCTACCTTTGCCATGTTTCAGAAACAACTCTGGCGCATCGGGCTTCCCA
TACAATCGGTAGATTGTCGCACCTGATTGCCCGACATTATCGCGAGCCCATTTATACCCATATAAATCAG
CATCCATGTTGGAATTTAATCGCGGCCTTGAGCAAGACGTTTCCCGTTGAATATGGCTCATAACACCCCT
TGTATTACTGTTTATGTAAGCAGACAGTTTTATTGTTCATGATGATATATTTTTATCTTGTGCAATGTAA
CATCAGAGATTTTGAGACACAACGTGGCTTTGTTGAATAAATCGAACTTTTGCTGAGTTGAAGGATCAGA
TCACGCATCTTCCCGACAACGCAGACCGTTCCGTGGCAAAGCAAAAGTTCAAAATCACCAACTGGTCCAC
CTACAACAAAGCTCTCATCAACCGTGGCTCCCTCACTTTCTGGCTGGATGATGGGGCGATTCAGGCGATC
CCCATCCAACAGCCCGCCGTCGAGCGGGCTTTTTTATCCCCGGAAGCCTGTGGATAGAGGGTAGTTATCC
ACGTGAAACCGCTAATGCCCCGCAAAGCCTTGATTCACGGGGCTTTCCGGCCCGCTCCAAAAACTATCCA
CGTGAAATCGCTAATCAGGGTACGTGAAATCGCTAATCGGAGTACGTGAAATCGCTAATAAGGTCACGTG
AAATCGCTAATCAAAAAGGCACGTGAGAACGCTAATAGCCCTTTCAGATCAACAGCTTGCAAACACCCCT
CGCTCCGGCAAGTAGTTACAGCAAGTAGTATGTTCAATTAGCTTTTCAATTATGAATATATATATCAATT
ATTGGTCGCCCTTGGCTTGTGGACAATGCGCTACGCGCACCGGCTCCGCCCGTGGACAACCGCAAGCGGT
TGCCCACCGTCGAGCGCCTTTGCCCACAACCCGGCGGCCGGCCGCAACAGATCGTTTTATAAATTTTTTT
TTTTGAAAAAGAAAAAGCCCGAAAGGCGGCAACCTCTCGGGCTTCTGGATTTCCGATCCCCGGAATTAGA
TCTTGGCAGGATATATTGTGGTGTAACGTTATCGATCTGGATTTTAGTACTGGATTTTGGTTTTAGGAAT
TAGAAATTTTATTGATAGAAGTATTTTACAAATACAAATACATACTAAGGGTTTCTTATATGCTCAACAC
ATGAGCGAAACCCTATAAGAACCCTAATTTCCCTTATCGGGAAACTACTCACACATTATTTATGGAGAAA
ATAGAGAGAGATAGATTTGTAGAGAGAGACTGGTGATTTCAGCGTACCGAATTAATTCCTGAATCACTGC
GACCGGCCCTCCCGCGACCCAGCCGAGCGAGCTTAGCGAACTGTGGACGAGAACTGTGCCACCAAGCGTA
AGGCCGTTCTCTCGCATTTGCCTTGCTAGGCTCGCGCGAGTTGCTGGCTGAGGCGTTCTCGAAATCAGCT
CTTGTTCGGTCGGCATCTACTCTATTCCTTTGCCCTCGGACGAGTGCTGGGGCGTCGGTTTCCACTATCG
GCGAGTACTTCTACACAGCCATCGGTCCAGACGGCCGCGCTTCTGCGGGCGATTTGTGTACGCCCGACAG
TCCCGGCTCCGGATCGGACGATTGCGTCGCATCGACCCTGCGCCCAAGCTGCATCATCGAAATTGCCGTC
AACCAAGCTCTGATAGAGTTGGTCAAGACCAATGCGGAGCATATACGCCCGGAGCCTTGGCGATCCTGCA
AGCTCCGGATGCCTCCGCTCGAAGTAGCGCGTCTGCTGCTCCATACAAGCCAACCACGGCCTCCAGAAGA
AGATGTTGGCGACCTCGTATTGGGAATCCCCGAACATCGCCTCGCTCCAGTCAATGACCGCTGTTATGCG
GCCATTGTCCGTCAGGACATTGTTGGAGCCGAAATCCGCGTGCACGAGGTGCCGGACTTCGGGGCAGTCC
TCGGCCCAAAGCATCAGCTCATCGAGAGCCTGCGCGACGGACGCACTGACGGTGTCGTCCATCACAGTTT
GCCAGTGATACACATGGGGATCAGCAATCGCGCATATGAAATCACGCCATGTAGTGTATTGACCGATTCC
TTGCGGTCCGAATGGGCCGAACCCGCTCGTCTGGCTAAGATCGGCCGCAGCGATAGCATCCATAGCCTCC
GCGACCGGCTGAAGAACAGCGGGCAGTTCGGTTTCAGGCAGGTCTTGCAACGTGACACCCTGTGCACGGC
GGGAGATGCAATAGGTCAGGCTCTCGCTGAACTCCCCAATGTCAAGCACTTCCGGAATCGGGAGCGCGGC
CGATGCAAAGTGCCGATAAACATAACGATCTTTGTAGAAACCATCGGCGCAGCTATTTACCCGCAGGACA
TATCCACGCCCTCCTACATCGAAGCTGAAAGCACGAGATTCTTCGCCCTCCGAGAGCTGCATCAGGTCGG
AGACGCTGTCGAACTTTTCGATCAGAAACTTCTCGACAGACGTCGCGGTGAGTTCAGGCTTTTTCATAGG
GGGGATCAGCTTGGGCTGTCCTCTCCAAATGAAATGAACTTCCTTATATAGAGGAAGGGTCTTGCGAAGG
ATAGTGGGATTGTGCGTCATCCCTTACGTCAGTGGAGATGTCACATCAATCCACTTGCTTTGAAGACGTG
GTTGGAACGTCTTCTTTTTCCACGATGCTCCTCGTGGGTGGGGGTCCATCTTTGGGACCACTGTCGGCAG
AGGCATCTTGAATGATAGCCTTTCCTTTATCGCAATGATGGCATTTGTAGGAGCCACCTTCCTTTTCTAC
TGTCCTTTCGATGAAGTGACAGATAGCTGGGCAATGGAATCCGAGGAGGTTTCCCGAAATTACCCTTTGT
TGAAAAGTCTCAATAGCCCTTTGGTCTTCTGAGACTGTATCTTTGACATTTTTGGAGTAGGGGTACGATA
ACATTAACGCTTACAATTTCCATTCGCCATTCAGGCTGCGCAACTGTTGGGAAGGGCGATCGGTGCGGGC
CTCTTCGCTATTACGCCAGCTGGCGAAAGGGGGATGTGCTGCAAGGCGATTAAGTTGGGTAACGCCAGGG
TTTTCCCAGTCACGACGTTGTAAAACGACGGCCAGTGAATTGTAATACGACTCACTATAGGGCTTGGAGT
GCCATTATTGATTGTCTCCTTAGAATCCAACATGTGACCCTCCATTGTCTACCATTCACACCCTTTGGCT
CACTCGATAAATTTGGACATTAATTGCATTCATTTTATTTGTAAGAACCAGAATCTCAGTAGATGTTATT
TGTGTTGAGTAAACTGTTGTTATTTATAGACTAGGCTATTCTTCGTATACACTTTGATACTGATTTTTAG
TTCATCATCTATCTACCGACTAAATATAGTGTTTCTATGTGGCTTCTCCTCAAATGTCAAATTTATTTCT
TTAATGTTGTTTGAGTTTCAAACTTGCAAAGTGCAAACCAATTTTGGTTGTTATACTAAAACCACACATA
TAATTAAAGACACCCACTATAGCATAAAATTCGTCGTGTAAGCAATTTTACTATAGTCTAAACTCCATAA
AAGGACGTCGAAAAATATTGTGATATTGGAATTATAGTGTCAGTTTGTTTTTCTTTGGGCAAATGGATTG
TAGTTTCATTATATATTACAATTTATAAACGAAACGATAAGTATGGCTCATACTTTAGTGATGGAGAATT
AAAGTATTTTATATTCAGAGATGACACAATATGGTAGACCAAAAATAACTAATTAAAATAGTATCATATT
AGATATTTATATGTGATTGTAAATTTGATCATTGAGTGAACATTTTAAATTAGTATGCCCAAGAAAGAAA
AGAAAAAAAAAAAACTCTTTCTCTCTCATGATAATGTTCCTTTTATAAAATCCACCCAAAGACACCAAAC
ACTTCTCCATCATCATTTCATTTCTTGTTCTTTTTCCACCATCACCATTTCCTAGTTCGCTCGTGCACAT
CTCCGACGATCCCAATTCTAAAATCATCACTTCTTCCAATCTTTTCAACATCTCTTCAAAATATCCAGTC
AACAAAAAAAAAAGTACTTAAAACAAGGAAACCCCTTCTTTCTTTTTGTACATATAACATAAAAATCATC
ACTTTTTTGTTCGTTTCGCCGAATGGACACGTATGCCGGCGCTTATGATAGACAATCAAGAGAAAGAGAG
AACTCTTCTGCCGCCTCTCCAGCTACACAGAGATCTGCCAACGAGGATAAAGCTGCTGATTTACAAAGAG
AGGTAGAGAGAGATGGGGGTAGGTTTAGATTTGTGGGTCATTTCTCTGAGGCTCCTGGTACATCAGCCTT
TGGTACTGCTGAACGGCCTGAATTTGAAAGAATATTAAATGAGTGTCGGGCCGGTCGACTAAATATGATA
ATAGTTTATGATGTATCTAGGTTCAGTAGACTCAAAGTTATGGATGCAATTCCGATCGTGAGCGAGCTAC
TTGCACTCGGTGTTACTATCGTAAGTACACAAGAAGGTGTATTCAGGCAGGGTAATGTGATGGACCTTAT
ACACCTTATTATGCGACTCGACGCTAGCCATAAAGAGTCATCACTGAAGAGTGCTAAAATCTTGGACACC
AAGAACCTGCAAAGGGAGCTTGGAGGCTATGTAGGAGGAAAAGCTCCGTATGGTTTCGAACTCGTGAGTG
AGACAAAAGAGATTACCAGAAATGGTAGGATGGTGAACGTGGTTATTAATAAGCTAGCTCATAGCACAAC
CCCTCTCACAGGGCCTTTTGAGTTCGAACCTGACGTTATTAGATGGTGGTGGAGAGAGATCAAAACTCAC
AAACATCTTCCATTTAAGCCAGGTAGCCAGGCTGCTATCCACCCTGGATCTATCACTGGGCTTTGTAAAA
GGATGGATGCTGACGCAGTGCCAACTCGAGGGGAAACAATCGGTAAGAAGACTGCATCTTCCGCTTGGGA
TCCCGCTACAGTTATGAGAATCCTTCGGGATCCGCGTATTGCTGGATTCGCCGCAGAAGTCATTTATAAG
AAAAAACCTGATGGTACTCCTACTACAAAAATCGAAGGTTATAGGATCCAAAGGGATCCTATTACTTTGC
GTCCAGTTGAATTAGACTGTGGACCGATCATCGAACCTGCCGAGTGGTACGAGTTGCAGGCCTGGCTTGA
TGGTAGAGGGCGTGGAAAGGGTTTATCTCGGGGACAGGCAATTTTGTCAGCAATGGATAAGCTTTATTGT
GAGTGTGGGGCTGTTATGACATCAAAACGTGGAGAAGAGTCAATCAAGGATTCTTACAGGTGCAGACGTC
GTAAAGTGGTGGACCCTTCTGCTCCAGGACAGCATGAGGGTACATGCAACGTTTCTATGGCTGCTCTTGA
TAAATTTGTGGCCGAACGTATTTTCAACAAGATTAGACACGCTGAAGGGGATGAGGAAACTTTAGCTCTT
CTTTGGGAGGCTGCCCGGCGTTTTGGTAAGCTAACAGAGGCACCAGAAAAAAGTGGCGAAAGAGCTAATT
TGGTAGCCGAAAGAGCAGACGCCTTGAATGCATTGGAAGAACTTTACGAAGATAGGGCTGCCGGAGCATA
TGATGGACCAGTTGGTCGGAAGCATTTCAGGAAGCAACAAGCTGCACTAACTTTGAGACAGCAAGGCGCA
GAGGAGCGACTCGCAGAGCTTGAGGCCGCCGAGGCCCCAAAGCTTCCACTCGATCAATGGTTTCCTGAGG
ATGCCGACGCTGATCCTACAGGTCCAAAGAGCTGGTGGGGAAGAGCTAGCGTAGACGATAAGAGAGTGTT
TGTGGGTCTATTTGTTGACAAGATTGTAGTTACTAAGTCCACTACGGGTCGAGGACAGGGCACTCCCATC
GAAAAGAGAGCCAGTATTACCTGGGCAAAGCCTCCAACCGATGATGATGAAGACGATGCACAAGATGGTA
CCGAGGATGTGGCAGCATAATAAGCTTAGTACTATACTACAACATTTCCATATTTTTTTTAGATTGTTAG
CTAATTTCCCCTGGAGATAATTGTAAATTGTTTCAATGAGAGGAATATACAATACATAGATCGTAATTGA
TCAATGCGTATTTGCATGTTGGTAAGAGACTCTTATCAAGAATCCCATCTCTTGCTTGCTTTTTTTTGTT
GTCTTCCCTTTGATAGGGTTTGTTTTTCTTGTTTCAGTGACTTTCTATGTTAAAAGATAATGTCAGTAAA
AGGATTTGGTTTTCTATTATTCTGAATCGATTACGGAAGATTCTTGCTTAATTCCAATCTATACAAGTAT
CGTGAAATAATGACCGTTTATGTGATTAGGAGACGTGTTTCATTAATAAAATATAAGATCAATACATTGT
TAGTAGTGATAAACTATGTACAAATTGTATTGATTGTAAAAGAAACACAATAGGTTCCTTTTTTCTACAA
TATATTGTGACAGACTCTCTGTTTTAACGAATGAATTAAATTTGTCAACGAAAAAATTAAAGAATGATGT
GATCACTTTGCACCTTGGTTCATCTTCAGAGGCTTCTGCATGTTCCATGCATTGAGGCTCTCTACGGTCA
CAGGTTGTGAGCCGTTGTTAAAGACAAACAAATGCGCT
Features (pLannotate 1.2.2; 15 found; start..end, strand, type, name):
     44..68      +  misc_feature   RB T-DNA repeat: right border repeat from nopaline C58 T-DNA
    159..747     -  rep_origin     ori: high-copy-number ColE1/pMB1/pBR322/pUC origin of replication
   2106..2175    +  ncRNA          RNA-OUT: Accession: RF00240 - RNA-OUT
   2256..3071    -  CDS            KanR: aminoglycoside phosphotransferase; aph(3')-Ia; confers resistance to kanamycin in bacteria or G418 (Geneticin®) in eukaryotes
   3256..3357    +  CDS            TRA2_ECOLX (fragment): Protein predicted: Swiss-Prot protein existence level 4. Required for transposition of transposon Tn903. From Escherichia coli.
   3362..3797    +  rep_origin     pSa ori: origin of replication from bacterial plasmid pSa
   3924..3946    +  misc_feature   LB T-DNA repeat: left border repeat from nopaline C58 T-DNA (truncated)
   3954..4130    -  polyA_signal   CaMV poly(A) signal: cauliflower mosaic virus polyadenylation signal
   4180..4344    -  CDS            yokD (fragment): YOKD_BACSU - Experimental evidence at protein level: Swiss-Prot protein existence level 1. May contribute to antibiotic resistance. From Bacillus subtilis (strain 168).
   4365..5387    -  CDS            hph: KHYB_ECOLX - Experimental evidence at protein level: Swiss-Prot protein existence level 1. The aminoglycoside phosphotransferases achieve inactivation of their antibiotic substrates by phosphorylation. Only phosphorylates hygromycin and closely related compounds such as demethyl analogs and destomycin. From Escherichia coli.
   5407..5752    -  promoter       CaMV 35S promoter: strong constitutive promoter from cauliflower mosaic virus
   5409..5455    -  promoter       minimal CaMV 35S promoter: minimal 35S promoter from cauliflower mosaic virus
   5833..5990    -  CDS            lacZα (fragment): LacZα fragment of β-galactosidase; lacZ fragment
   5993..6011    +  promoter       T7 promoter: promoter for bacteriophage T7 RNA polymerase
   9386..56      -  CDS            CWINV2 (fragment) (across the origin): INV2_ARATH - Also known as BFRUCT2. Experimental evidence at transcript level: Swiss-Prot protein existence level 2. From Arabidopsis thaliana (Mouse-ear cress).
