[The description below was written by a language model from this plasmid's Addgene catalogue record and pLannotate feature annotations shown in this document.]
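Description:
L1P96 is a plant expression binary vector built on the pGII-L1-Rep backbone (a "Level 1" assembly in a modular cloning scheme) for Agrobacterium-mediated T-DNA delivery. It carries a high-copy ColE1/pUC-type origin for propagation in E. coli, the pSa origin typical of pGreenII-style binary vectors, and a bacterial kanamycin resistance gene (aph(3')-Ia). Nopaline-type right and left T-DNA border repeats flank the region to be transferred to the plant genome. Inside the borders, next to the left border, sits a plant selection cassette in which the CaMV 35S promoter drives the hygromycin phosphotransferase gene (hph), terminated by the CaMV polyadenylation signal. Remnants of a lacZα fragment and a T7 promoter mark the cloning site.

The roughly 3.5 kb synthetic insert is described as pLBD16-PhiC31-DST-tUBQ1: the PhiC31 serine integrase is placed under the LBD16 promoter, which the record labels a lateral root development promoter. It is followed by an element named DST, which the record does not define, and the UBQ1 terminator. The automated annotation leaves this region between the T7 promoter and the right border unlabelled apart from a short Arabidopsis-derived fragment hit, so the internal architecture rests on the catalogue description alone. The plasmid belongs to an integrase toolbox for recording gene expression during plant development, in which promoter-driven integrase activity would be expected to switch a separate recombination target.

The sequenced plasmid is about 1.35 kb longer than the depositor's reference sequence. This matches the depositor's note of an IS4 transposon insertion in the backbone, between the ColE1 origin and the kanamycin gene, which is reported to have no functional consequence.
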