Addgene plasmid #195942: L1P96
Purpose: Level 1 PhiC31 cassette with LR dvp promoter : pLBD16-PhiC31-DST-tUBQ1
Depositing lab: Jennifer Nemhauser. Depositing organization: University of Washington. Publication: An integrase toolbox to record gene-expression during plant development. Guiziou S, Maranas CJ, Chu JC, Nemhauser JL. Nat Commun. 2023 Apr 3;14(1):1844. doi: 10.1038/s41467-023-37607-5. PubMed 37012288.
Backbone
  Vector backbone: pGII-L1-Rep
  Backbone size w/o insert (bp): 4708
  Vector type: Plant Expression
  Selectable markers: Hygromycin
Growth in bacteria
  Bacterial resistance: Kanamycin, 50 μg/mL
  Growth temperature: 37°C
  Growth strain: DH5alpha
  Copy number: High Copy
Gene/Insert
  Gene/Insert name: pLBD16-PhiC31-DST-tUBQ1
  Species: Synthetic
  Insert size (bp): 3470
  Cloning method: Restriction Enzyme; 5′ cloning site Unknown (unknown if destroyed)
Terms and licenses: Academic/Nonprofit Terms; Industry Terms: Not Available to Industry
Depositor comments: IS4 Transposon present in plasmid backbone. This is a known insertion and is not of any functional concern.
How to cite: L1P96 was a gift from Jennifer Nemhauser (Addgene plasmid # 195942 ; http://n2t.net/addgene:195942 ; RRID:Addgene_195942)
